>Addgene plasmid #121713 | KV001: pMVP (L5-L4) eYFP | addgene full sequence | sequence record 237067 | Addgene NGS Result
CTTTCCTGCGTTATCCCCTGATTCTGTGGATAACCGTATTACCGCCTTTGAGTGAGCTGATACCGCTCGC
CGCAGCCGAACGACCGAGCGCAGCGAGTCAGTGAGCGAGGAAGCGGAAGAGCGCCCAATACGCAAACCGC
CTCTCCCCGCGCGTTGGCCGATTCATTAATGCAGCTGGCACGACAGGTTTCCCGACTGGAAAGCGGGCAG
TGAGCGCAACGCAATTAATACGCGTACCGCTAGCCAGGAAGAGTTTGTAGAAACGCAAAAAGGCCATCCG
TCAGGATGGCCTTCTGCTTAGTTTGATGCCTGGCAGTTTATGGCGGGCGTCCTGCCCGCCACCCTCCGGG
CCGTTGCTTCACAACGTTCAAATCCGCTCCCGGCGGATTTGTCCTACTCAGGAGAGCGTTCACCGACAAA
CAACAGATAAAACGAAAGGCCCAGTCTTCCGACTGAGCCTTTCGTTTTATTTGATGCCTGGCAGTTCCCT
ACTCTCGCGTTAACGCTAGCATGGATGTTTTCCCAGTCACGACGTTGTAAAACGACGGCCAGTCTTAAGC
TCGGGCCCCAAATAATGATTTTATTTTGACTGATAGTGACCTGTTCGTTGCAACAAATTGATGAGCAATG
CTTTTTTATAATGCCAACTTTGTATACAAAAGTTGTAGAATACAAGCTTCTTGTTCTTTTTGCAGAAGCT
CAGAATAAACGCTCAACTTTGGCAGATCTGAACATGGTGAGCAAGGGCGAGGAGCTGTTCACCGGGGTGG
TGCCCATCCTGGTCGAGCTGGACGGCGACGTAAACGGCCACAAGTTCAGCGTGTCCGGCGAGGGCGAGGG
CGATGCCACCTACGGCAAGCTGACCCTGAAGTTCATCTGCACCACCGGCAAGCTGCCCGTGCCCTGGCCC
ACCCTCGTGACCACCTTCGGCTACGGCCTGCAGTGCTTCGCCCGCTACCCCGACCACATGAAGCAGCACG
ACTTCTTCAAGTCCGCCATGCCCGAAGGCTACGTCCAGGAGCGCACCATCTTCTTCAAGGACGACGGCAA
CTACAAGACCCGCGCCGAGGTGAAGTTCGAGGGCGACACCCTGGTGAACCGCATCGAGCTGAAGGGCATC
GACTTCAAGGAGGACGGCAACATCCTGGGGCACAAGCTGGAGTACAACTACAACAGCCACAACGTCTATA
TCATGGCCGACAAGCAGAAGAACGGCATCAAGGTGAACTTCAAGATCCGCCACAACATCGAGGACGGCAG
CGTGCAGCTCGCCGACCACTACCAGCAGAACACCCCCATCGGCGACGGCCCCGTGCTGCTGCCCGACAAC
CACTACCTGAGCTACCAGTCCGCCCTGAGCAAAGACCCCAACGAGAAGCGCGATCACATGGTCCTGCTGG
AGTTCGTGACCGCCGCCGGGATCACTCTCGGCATGGACGAGCTGTACAAGGCCGGATCTGGATCCGGATC
TAAGGCCCACCCAACTTTTCTATACAAAGTTGGCATTATAAGAAAGCATTGCTTATCAATTTGTTGCAAC
GAACAGGTCACTATCAGTCAAAATAAAATCATTATTTGCCATCCAGCTGCAGGGCGGCCGCGATATCCCC
TATAGTGAGTCGTATTACATGGTCATAGCTGTTTCCTGGCAGCTCTGGCCCGTGTCTCAAAATCTCTGAT
GTTACATTGCACAAGATAAAAATATATCATCATGAACAATAAAACTGTCTGCTTACATAAACAGTAATAC
AAGGGGTGTTATGAGCCATATTCAACGGGAAACGTCGAGGCCGCGATTAAATTCCAACATGGATGCTGAT
TTATATGGGTATAAATGGGCTCGCGATAATGTCGGGCAATCAGGTGCGACAATCTATCGCTTGTATGGGA
AGCCCGATGCGCCAGAGTTGTTTCTGAAACATGGCAAAGGTAGCGTTGCCAATGATGTTACAGATGAGAT
GGTCAGACTAAACTGGCTGACGGAATTTATGCCTCTTCCGACCATCAAGCATTTTATCCGTACTCCTGAT
GATGCATGGTTACTCACCACTGCGATCCCCGGAAAAACAGCATTCCAGGTATTAGAAGAATATCCTGATT
CAGGTGAAAATATTGTTGATGCGCTGGCAGTGTTCCTGCGCCGGTTGCATTCGATTCCTGTTTGTAATTG
TCCTTTTAACAGCGATCGCGTATTTCGTCTCGCTCAGGCGCAATCACGAATGAATAACGGTTTGGTTGAT
GCGAGTGATTTTGATGACGAGCGTAATGGCTGGCCTGTTGAACAAGTCTGGAAAGAAATGCATAAACTTT
TGCCATTCTCACCGGATTCAGTCGTCACTCATGGTGATTTCTCACTTGATAACCTTATTTTTGACGAGGG
GAAATTAATAGGTTGTATTGATGTTGGACGAGTCGGAATCGCAGACCGATACCAGGATCTTGCCATCCTA
TGGAACTGCCTCGGTGAGTTTTCTCCTTCATTACAGAAACGGCTTTTTCAAAAATATGGTATTGATAATC
CTGATATGAATAAATTGCAGTTTCATTTGATGCTCGATGAGTTTTTCTAATCAGAATTGGTTAATTGGTT
GTAACACTGGCAGAGCATTACGCTGACTTGACGGGACGGCGCAAGCTCATGACCAAAATCCCTTAACGTG
AGTTACGCGTCGTTCCACTGAGCGTCAGACCCCGTAGAAAAGATCAAAGGATCTTCTTGAGATCCTTTTT
TTCTGCGCGTAATCTGCTGCTTGCAAACAAAAAAACCACCGCTACCAGCGGTGGTTTGTTTGCCGGATCA
AGAGCTACCAACTCTTTTTCCGAAGGTAACTGGCTTCAGCAGAGCGCAGATACCAAATACTGTTCTTCTA
GTGTAGCCGTAGTTAGGCCACCACTTCAAGAACTCTGTAGCACCGCCTACATACCTCGCTCTGCTAATCC
TGTTACCAGTGGCTGCTGCCAGTGGCGATAAGTCGTGTCTTACCGGGTTGGACTCAAGACGATAGTTACC
GGATAAGGCGCAGCGGTCGGGCTGAACGGGGGGTTCGTGCACACAGCCCAGCTTGGAGCGAACGACCTAC
ACCGAACTGAGATACCTACAGCGTGAGCTATGAGAAAGCGCCACGCTTCCCGAAGGGAGAAAGGCGGACA
GGTATCCGGTAAGCGGCAGGGTCGGAACAGGAGAGCGCACGAGGGAGCTTCCAGGGGGAAACGCCTGGTA
TCTTTATAGTCCTGTCGGGTTTCGCCACCTCTGACTTGAGCGTCGATTTTTGTGATGCTCGTCAGGGGGG
CGGAGCCTATGGAAAAACGCCAGCAACGCGGCCTTTTTACGGTTCCTGGCCTTTTGCTGGCCTTTTGCTC
ACATGTT
Features (pLannotate 1.2.2; 11 found; start..end, strand, type, name):
    121..213     +  CDS            lacI (fragment): lac repressor; lacI; The lac repressor binds to the lac operator to inhibit transcription in E. coli. This inhibition can be relieved by adding lactose or isopropyl-β-D-thiogalactopyranoside (IPTG).
    268..295     -  terminator     rrnB T2 terminator: transcription terminator T2 from the E. coli rrnB gene
    427..470     +  terminator     rrnB T1 terminator: Escherichia coli rrnB; transcription terminator T1 from the E. coli rrnB gene
    517..553     -  CDS            lacZα (fragment): LacZα fragment of β-galactosidase; lacZ fragment
    570..665     +  protein_bind   attL5: mutant version of attL; recombination site for the Gateway® LR reaction LR Clonase™
    680..722     +  5'UTR          Xenopus globin 5'-UTR: translational enhancer from the 5'-UTR of the major beta-globin gene of Xenopus laevis
    734..1450    +  CDS            EYFP: EYFP is a basic (constitutively fluorescent) green/yellow fluorescent protein published in 1996, derived from Aequorea victoria. It is reported to be a very rapidly-maturing weak dimer with high acid sensitivity.
   1482..1577    -  protein_bind   attL4: mutant version of attL; recombination site for the Gateway® LR reaction LR Clonase™
   1609..1627    -  promoter       T7 promoter: promoter for bacteriophage T7 RNA polymerase
   1761..2570    +  CDS            KanR: aminoglycoside phosphotransferase; aph(3')-Ia; confers resistance to kanamycin in bacteria or G418 (Geneticin®) in eukaryotes
   2717..3305    +  rep_origin     ori: high-copy-number ColE1/pMB1/pBR322/pUC origin of replication
