[The description below was written by a language model from this plasmid's Addgene catalogue record and pLannotate feature annotations shown in this document.]
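Description:
KV001: pMVP (L5-L4) eYFP is a Gateway entry plasmid from the pMVP modular cloning platform, built in the Invitrogen pDONR221 P5-P4 backbone. It is a small (about 3.4 kb) bacterial propagation vector, maintained at high copy in E. coli through a ColE1/pUC-type origin and selected with kanamycin via the aph(3')-Ia resistance gene. The backbone carries the usual pDONR features: rrnB T1 and T2 terminators upstream of the cloning region, which insulate the insert from read-through transcription, short lacI and lacZα remnants, a T7 promoter on the far side of the insert, and M13 forward and reverse primer sites for sequencing.

The payload is a synthetic cassette of roughly 800 bp flanked by attL5 and attL4 recombination sites. It consists of a Xenopus β-globin 5′-UTR, a translational enhancer, followed by the coding sequence for EYFP, the yellow-green Aequorea victoria-derived fluorescent protein. The insert is designated "open", which, together with the stated purpose, indicates that the reading frame is meant to continue out of EYFP into the next module. The entry plasmid has no eukaryotic promoter of its own; the record implies that expression elements are supplied by other modules or by the destination vector.

In use, the plasmid serves as one of the entry clones in a four-component MultiSite Gateway Pro LR reaction. The specificity of the mutant att sites fixes the position and orientation of each fragment, so EYFP is placed directly upstream of a gene of interest and yields an N-terminal EYFP fusion in the assembled expression vector. This supports mix-and-match construction of fluorescently tagged transgenes.
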