Addgene plasmid #121713: KV001: pMVP (L5-L4) eYFP
Purpose: pMVP L5-L4 entry plasmid, contains eYFP for 4-component MultiSite Gateway Pro assembly. Allows N-term eYFP fusion to gene of interest.
Depositing lab: Christopher Newgard. Depositing organization: Duke University. Publication: Creation of versatile cloning platforms for transgene expression and dCas9-based epigenome editing. Haldeman JM, Conway AE, Arlotto ME, Slentz DH, Muoio DM, Becker TC, Newgard CB. Nucleic Acids Res. 2018 Dec 27. pii: 5264291. doi: 10.1093/nar/gky1286. PubMed 30590691.
Backbone
  Vector backbone: pDONR221 P5-P4
  Backbone manufacturer: Invitrogen
  Backbone size w/o insert (bp): 2554
  Vector type: Synthetic Biology ; pMVP Gateway Entry Plasmid
Growth in bacteria
  Bacterial resistance: Kanamycin, 50 μg/mL
  Growth temperature: 37°C
  Growth strain: DH5alpha
  Copy number: High Copy
Gene/Insert
  Gene/Insert name: eYFP (open)
  Species: Synthetic
  Insert size (bp): 813
  Cloning method: Gateway Cloning
  Sequencing primers: 5′ M13F; 3′ M13R
Terms and licenses: Academic/Nonprofit Terms; Industry Terms: Not Available to Industry
How to cite: KV001: pMVP (L5-L4) eYFP was a gift from Christopher Newgard (Addgene plasmid # 121713 ; http://n2t.net/addgene:121713 ; RRID:Addgene_121713)
